Addgene plasmid #153434: pAAV-E11-ChR2GFP2x
Purpose: AAV vector to drive the expression of dChr2-GFP-P2A-GFP in PV cortical interneuronsunder the control of the E11 regulatory element
Depositing lab: Jordane Dimidschstein. Depositing organization: Broad Institute. Publication: Viral manipulation of functionally distinct interneurons in mice, non-human primates and humans. Vormstein-Schneider D, Lin JD, Pelkey KA, Chittajallu R, Guo B, Arias-Garcia MA, Allaway K, Sakopoulos S, Schneider G, Stevenson O, Vergara J, Sharma J, Zhang Q, Franken TP, Smith J, Ibrahim LA, M Astro KJ, Sabri E, Huang S, Favuzzi E, Burbridge T, Xu Q, Guo L, Vogel I, Sanchez V, Saldi GA, Gorissen BL, Yuan X, Zaghloul KA, Devinsky O, Sabatini BL, Batista-Brito R, Reynolds J, Feng G, Fu Z, McBain CJ, Fishell G, Dimidschstein J. Nat Neurosci. 2020 Dec;23(12):1629-1636. doi: 10.1038/s41593-020-0692-9. Epub 2020 Aug 17. PubMed 32807948.
Backbone
  Vector backbone: AAV-Dlx-GFP
  Vector type: AAV
Growth in bacteria
  Bacterial resistance: Ampicillin, 100 μg/mL
  Growth temperature: 37°C
  Growth strain: NEB Stable
  Copy number: High Copy
Gene/Insert
  Gene/Insert name: Chr2-GFP-P2A-GFP
  Species: M. musculus (mouse)
  Cloning method: Gibson Cloning
Terms and licenses: Academic/Nonprofit Terms; Industry Terms: Not Available to Industry
Depositor comments: Please visit https://www.biorxiv.org/content/10.1101/808170v1 for BioRxiv preprint.
How to cite: pAAV-E11-ChR2GFP2x was a gift from Jordane Dimidschstein (Addgene plasmid # 153434 ; http://n2t.net/addgene:153434 ; RRID:Addgene_153434)
