[The description below was written by a language model from this plasmid's Addgene catalogue record and pLannotate feature annotations shown in this document.]
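Description:
pAAV-E11-ChR2GFP2x is an adeno-associated virus transfer plasmid built on the AAV-Dlx-GFP backbone and designed to express a light-gated ion channel together with green fluorescent protein in parvalbumin (PV) cortical interneurons. It is maintained in bacteria as a high-copy plasmid through a ColE1/pUC-type origin and selected with ampicillin via the β-lactamase gene and its own promoter. An f1/M13 phage origin and short pBR322-derived bom and rop remnants also sit in the backbone. The expression cassette is bounded by AAV2 inverted terminal repeats, which direct replication and packaging of the intervening DNA into AAV particles. The right-hand ITR is annotated in full, whereas the left one is detected only as two short fragments.

Cell-type specificity comes from the E11 regulatory element named in the catalogue entry. It is not annotated in either feature table, but the unannotated stretch between the left ITR and the chimeric β-globin/immunoglobulin intron is where it, and any associated minimal promoter, would be expected to lie. The intron is followed by the H134R variant of channelrhodopsin-2, a blue light-activated cation channel, then an EGFP that the insert name indicates is fused to it. A second EGFP copy follows, separated according to the record by a P2A self-cleaving peptide, so that one transcript should yield both membrane-localised ChR2-GFP and free cytosolic GFP for brighter labelling. A WPRE and a bovine growth hormone polyadenylation signal enhance and terminate expression.

The depositor and sequencing-derived records differ by only 12 nt and show the same architecture. The construct is intended for optogenetic activation and visualisation of PV interneurons after viral delivery.
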