Features (pLannotate 1.2.2; 16 found; start..end, strand, type, name):
     12..39      +  repeat_region  AAV2 ITR (fragment): inverted terminal repeat of adeno-associated virus serotype 2 inverted
     68..95      +  repeat_region  AAV2 ITR (fragment): inverted terminal repeat of adeno-associated virus serotype 2 inverted
    824..956     +  intron         chimeric intron: chimera between introns from human β-globin and immunoglobulin heavy chain genes
   1003..1929    +  CDS            ChR2(H134R): H134R mutant of an N-terminal fragment of channelrhodopsin-2 from the alga Chlamydomonas reinhardtii (Nagel et al., 2005) blue light-activated cation channel
   1945..2658    +  CDS            EGFP: EGFP is a basic (constitutively fluorescent) green fluorescent protein published in 1996, derived from Aequorea victoria. It is reported to be a rapidly-maturing weak dimer with moderate acid sensitivity.
   2768..3486    +  CDS            EGFP (fragment): the original enhanced GFP (Yang et al., 1996) mammalian codon-optimized
   3496..4084    +  misc_feature   WPRE: woodchuck hepatitis virus posttranscriptional regulatory element
   4092..4316    +  polyA_signal   bGH poly(A) signal: bovine growth hormone polyadenylation signal
   4318..4458    +  repeat_region  AAV2 ITR: inverted terminal repeat of adeno-associated virus serotype 2 inverted
   4463..4514    -  misc_feature   bom (fragment): basis of mobility region from pBR322
   4533..4913    +  rep_origin     M13 ori (sequence partly withheld): M13 bacteriophage origin of replication; arrow indicates direction of (+) strand synthesis
   4989..5038    -  misc_feature   bom (fragment): basis of mobility region from pBR322
   5140..5175    -  CDS            rop (fragment): Rop protein, which maintains plasmids at low copy number; rop
   5270..5374    +  promoter       AmpR promoter: bla
   5375..6235    +  CDS            AmpR: β-lactamase; bla; confers resistance to ampicillin, carbenicillin, and related antibiotics
   6406..6994    +  rep_origin     ori: high-copy-number ColE1/pMB1/pBR322/pUC origin of replication
>Addgene plasmid #153434 | pAAV-E11-ChR2GFP2x | depositor full sequence | sequence record 300263 | pAAV-E11-ChR2GFP2x sequence 7055 bps
CCTGCAGGCAGCTGCGCGCTCGCTCGCTCACTGAGGCCGCCCGGGCGTCGGGCGACCTTTGGTCGCCCGG
CCTCAGTGAGCGAGCGAGCGCGCAGAGAGGGAGTGGCCAACTCCATCACTAGGGGTTCCTGCTAGACTGC
AGAGGGCCCGCGGCCGCACGCGTACTGTTTGAGCGGGCAGAGCAAGTGCGAAAAGATTAAAAAGTGTTCT
CCTCATCCTTTCTGCTCATATGACCAGCGCTGCAGTGTCGCGCGCCAGGCGCACGCCCGCTCGGCCTGGC
TCCGCGCCAGGGGGCGCCCGGCTCAGCGCACAGCTCAGCAGCTCAGTCCCGCCGCACCGCCAAGCTGAGC
GGGCCACATGCCCATGGGGTCCGGGCATTCAGGAGGCTCGCCCAGGACCCCGCCGCCAGGGGCCATCTCC
TGATCTAAAGGGCCACCAGCAGAGACTGGAGCGTTCTGCCGCTGTCAAGGGCATACGGGAGGCAGAGAGG
CTCCGATCTGGGCATCTCGGACAATGTCCTCTCGCGTGGGGAAAAAATGATGCTGACCAGCCTCCACCCC
GATGTGGCCCCTGGGCTATGCACTCTGTCTCTCCACGCCTCCAGTACCCTCTTGTCTTCTGTCCTGGATG
CAAATTTATGCCGCGAAAAATCTGAATGTTAAGAACTGTTTAAACTTCCTGCAGCCCGGGCTGGGCATAA
AAGTCAGGGCAGAGCCATCTATTGCTTACATTTGCTTCTAGCCTGCAAGTCGAGGAGCGCAGCCTTCCAG
AAGCAGAGCGCGGCGCCTTAAGCTGCAGAAGTTGGTCGTGAGGCACTGGGCACGTAAGTATCAAGGTTAC
AAGACAGGTTTAAGGAGACCAATAGAAACTGGGCTTGTCGAGACAGAGAAGACTCTTGCGTTTCTGATAG
GCACCTATTGGTCTTACTGACATCCACTTTGCCTTTCTCTCCACAGGTGTCCACTCCCAGTTCAATTACA
GCTCTTAAGAAAGCTAGCCACCATGGACTATGGCGGCGCTTTGTCTGCCGTCGGACGCGAACTTTTGTTC
GTTACTAATCCTGTGGTGGTGAACGGGTCCGTCCTGGTCCCTGAGGATCAATGTTACTGTGCCGGATGGA
TTGAATCTCGCGGCACGAACGGCGCTCAGACCGCGTCAAATGTCCTGCAGTGGCTTGCAGCAGGATTCAG
CATTTTGCTGCTGATGTTCTATGCCTACCAAACCTGGAAATCTACATGCGGCTGGGAGGAGATCTATGTG
TGCGCCATTGAAATGGTTAAGGTGATTCTCGAGTTCTTTTTTGAGTTTAAGAATCCCTCTATGCTCTACC
TTGCCACAGGACACCGGGTGCAGTGGCTGCGCTATGCAGAGTGGCTGCTCACTTGTCCTGTCATCCTTAT
CCGCCTGAGCAACCTCACCGGCCTGAGCAACGACTACAGCAGGAGAACCATGGGACTCCTTGTCTCAGAC
ATCGGGACTATCGTGTGGGGGGCTACCAGCGCCATGGCAACCGGCTATGTTAAAGTCATCTTCTTTTGTC
TTGGATTGTGCTATGGCGCGAACACATTTTTTCACGCCGCCAAAGCATATATCGAGGGTTATCATACTGT
GCCAAAGGGTCGGTGCCGCCAGGTCGTGACCGGCATGGCATGGCTGTTTTTCGTGAGCTGGGGTATGTTC
CCAATTCTCTTCATTTTGGGGCCCGAAGGTTTTGGCGTCCTGAGCGTCTATGGCTCCACCGTAGGTCACA
CGATTATTGATCTGATGAGTAAAAATTGTTGGGGGTTGTTGGGACACTACCTGCGCGTCCTGATCCACGA
GCACATATTGATTCACGGAGATATCCGCAAAACCACCAAACTGAACATCGGCGGAACGGAGATCGAGGTC
GAGACTCTCGTCGAAGACGAAGCCGAGGCCGGAGCCGTGCCAGCTGCAGCCACAGTGAGCAAGGGCGAGG
AGCTGTTCACCGGGGTGGTGCCCATCCTGGTCGAGCTGGACGGCGACGTAAACGGCCACAAGTTCAGCGT
GTCCGGCGAGGGCGAGGGCGATGCCACCTACGGCAAGCTGACCCTGAAGTTCATCTGCACCACCGGCAAG
CTGCCCGTGCCCTGGCCCACCCTCGTGACCACCCTGACCTACGGCGTGCAGTGCTTCAGCCGCTACCCCG
ACCACATGAAGCAGCACGACTTCTTCAAGTCCGCCATGCCCGAAGGCTACGTCCAGGAGCGCACCATCTT
CTTCAAGGACGACGGCAACTACAAGACCCGCGCCGAGGTGAAGTTCGAGGGCGACACCCTGGTGAACCGC
ATCGAGCTGAAGGGCATCGACTTCAAGGAGGACGGCAACATCCTGGGGCACAAGCTGGAGTACAACTACA
ACAGCCACAACGTCTATATCATGGCCGACAAGCAGAAGAACGGCATCAAGGTGAACTTCAAGATCCGCCA
CAACATCGAGGACGGCAGCGTGCAGCTCGCCGACCACTACCAGCAGAACACCCCCATCGGCGACGGCCCC
GTGCTGCTGCCCGACAACCACTACCTGAGCACCCAGTCCGCCCTGAGCAAAGACCCCAACGAGAAGCGCG
ATCACATGGTCCTGCTGGAGTTCGTGACCGCCGCCGGGATCACTCTCGGCATGGACGAGCTGTACAAGTC
CGGAGATAACGGAAGCGGAGCCACTAACTTCTCCCTGTTGAAACAAGCAGGGGATGTCGAAGAGAATCCC
GGGCCATCTAGAATGGCCCCCAAGAAGAAGAGGAAGGTGGTGAGCAAGGGCGAGGAGCTGTTCACCGGGG
TGGTGCCCATCCTGGTCGAGCTGGACGGCGACGTAAACGGCCACAAGTTCAGCGTGTCCGGCGAGGGCGA
GGGCGATGCCACCTACGGCAAGCTGACCCTGAAGTTCATCTGCACCACCGGCAAGCTGCCCGTGCCCTGG
CCCACCCTCGTGACCACCCTGACCTACGGCGTGCAGTGCTTCAGCCGCTACCCCGACCACATGAAGCAGC
ACGACTTCTTCAAGTCCGCCATGCCCGAAGGCTACGTCCAGGAGCGCACCATCTTCTTCAAGGACGACGG
CAACTACAAGACCCGCGCCGAGGTGAAGTTCGAGGGCGACACCCTGGTGAACCGCATCGAGCTGAAGGGC
ATCGACTTCAAGGAGGACGGCAACATCCTGGGGCACAAGCTGGAGTACAACTACAACAGCCACAACGTCT
ATATCATGGCCGACAAGCAGAAGAACGGCATCAAGGTGAACTTCAAGATCCGCCACAACATCGAGGACGG
CAGCGTGCAGCTCGCCGACCACTACCAGCAGAACACCCCCATCGGCGACGGCCCCGTGCTGCTGCCCGAC
AACCACTACCTGAGCACCCAGTCCGCCCTGAGCAAAGACCCCAACGAGAAGCGCGATCACATGGTCCTGC
TGGAGTTCGTGACCGCCGCCGGGATCACTCTCGGCATGGACGAGCTGTACAAGTAATGGCGCGCCAATCA
ACCTCTGGATTACAAAATTTGTGAAAGATTGACTGGTATTCTTAACTATGTTGCTCCTTTTACGCTATGT
GGATACGCTGCTTTAATGCCTTTGTATCATGCTATTGCTTCCCGTATGGCTTTCATTTTCTCCTCCTTGT
ATAAATCCTGGTTGCTGTCTCTTTATGAGGAGTTGTGGCCCGTTGTCAGGCAACGTGGCGTGGTGTGCAC
TGTGTTTGCTGACGCAACCCCCACTGGTTGGGGCATTGCCACCACCTGTCAGCTCCTTTCCGGGACTTTC
GCTTTCCCCCTCCCTATTGCCACGGCGGAACTCATCGCCGCCTGCCTTGCCCGCTGCTGGACAGGGGCTC
GGCTGTTGGGCACTGACAATTCCGTGGTGTTGTCGGGGAAGCTGACGTCCTTTCCATGGCTGCTCGCCTG
TGTTGCCACCTGGATTCTGCGCGGGACGTCCTTCTGCTACGTCCCTTCGGCCCTCAATCCAGCGGACCTT
CCTTCCCGCGGCCTGCTGCCGGCTCTGCGGCCTCTTCCGCGTCTTCGCCTTCGCCCTCAGACGAGTCGGA
TCTCCCTTTGGGCCGCCTCCCCGCCTGGATCCTGTGCCTTCTAGTTGCCAGCCATCTGTTGTTTGCCCCT
CCCCCGTGCCTTCCTTGACCCTGGAAGGTGCCACTCCCACTGTCCTTTCCTAATAAAATGAGGAAATTGC
ATCGCATTGTCTGAGTAGGTGTCATTCTATTCTGGGGGGTGGGGTGGGGCAGGACAGCAAGGGGGAGGAT
TGGGAAGACAATAGCAGGCATGCTGGGGATGCGGTGGGCTCTATGGCAGGAACCCCTAGTGATGGAGTTG
GCCACTCCCTCTCTGCGCGCTCGCTCGCTCACTGAGGCCGGGCGACCAAAGGTCGCCCGACGCCCGGGCT
TTGCCCGGGCGGCCTCAGTGAGCGAGCGAGCGCGCAGCTGCCTGCAGGGGCGCCTGATGCGGTATTTTCT
CCTTACGCATCTGTGCGGTATTTCACACCGCATA
[142 nt withheld, positions 4515-4656]
C
[141 nt withheld, positions 4658-4798]
CCTTTGACGTTGGAGTCCACGTTCTTT
[37 nt withheld, positions 4826-4862]
ACCCTATCTCGGGCTATTCTTTTGATTTATAAGGGATTTTGCCGATTTCGGCCTATTGGTTAAAAAATGA
GCTGATTTAACAAAAATTTAACGCGAATTTTAACAAAATATTAACGTTTACAATTTTATGGTGCACTCTC
AGTACAATCTGCTCTGATGCCGCATAGTTAAGCCAGCCCCGACACCCGCCAACACCCGCTGACGCGCCCT
GACGGGCTTGTCTGCTCCCGGCATCCGCTTACAGACAAGCTGTGACCGTCTCCGGGAGCTGCATGTGTCA
GAGGTTTTCACCGTCATCACCGAAACGCGCGAGACGAAAGGGCCTCGTGATACGCCTATTTTTATAGGTT
AATGTCATGATAATAATGGTTTCTTAGACGTCAGGTGGCACTTTTCGGGGAAATGTGCGCGGAACCCCTA
TTTGTTTATTTTTCTAAATACATTCAAATATGTATCCGCTCATGAGACAATAACCCTGATAAATGCTTCA
ATAATATTGAAAAAGGAAGAGTATGAGTATTCAACATTTCCGTGTCGCCCTTATTCCCTTTTTTGCGGCA
TTTTGCCTTCCTGTTTTTGCTCACCCAGAAACGCTGGTGAAAGTAAAAGATGCTGAAGATCAGTTGGGTG
CACGAGTGGGTTACATCGAACTGGATCTCAACAGCGGTAAGATCCTTGAGAGTTTTCGCCCCGAAGAACG
TTTTCCAATGATGAGCACTTTTAAAGTTCTGCTATGTGGCGCGGTATTATCCCGTATTGACGCCGGGCAA
GAGCAACTCGGTCGCCGCATACACTATTCTCAGAATGACTTGGTTGAGTACTCACCAGTCACAGAAAAGC
ATCTTACGGATGGCATGACAGTAAGAGAATTATGCAGTGCTGCCATAACCATGAGTGATAACACTGCGGC
CAACTTACTTCTGACAACGATCGGAGGACCGAAGGAGCTAACCGCTTTTTTGCACAACATGGGGGATCAT
GTAACTCGCCTTGATCGTTGGGAACCGGAGCTGAATGAAGCCATACCAAACGACGAGCGTGACACCACGA
TGCCTGTAGCAATGGCAACAACGTTGCGCAAACTATTAACTGGCGAACTACTTACTCTAGCTTCCCGGCA
ACAATTAATAGACTGGATGGAGGCGGATAAAGTTGCAGGACCACTTCTGCGCTCGGCCCTTCCGGCTGGC
TGGTTTATTGCTGATAAATCTGGAGCCGGTGAGCGTGGGTCTCGCGGTATCATTGCAGCACTGGGGCCAG
ATGGTAAGCCCTCCCGTATCGTAGTTATCTACACGACGGGGAGTCAGGCAACTATGGATGAACGAAATAG
ACAGATCGCTGAGATAGGTGCCTCACTGATTAAGCATTGGTAACTGTCAGACCAAGTTTACTCATATATA
CTTTAGATTGATTTAAAACTTCATTTTTAATTTAAAAGGATCTAGGTGAAGATCCTTTTTGATAATCTCA
TGACCAAAATCCCTTAACGTGAGTTTTCGTTCCACTGAGCGTCAGACCCCGTAGAAAAGATCAAAGGATC
TTCTTGAGATCCTTTTTTTCTGCGCGTAATCTGCTGCTTGCAAACAAAAAAACCACCGCTACCAGCGGTG
GTTTGTTTGCCGGATCAAGAGCTACCAACTCTTTTTCCGAAGGTAACTGGCTTCAGCAGAGCGCAGATAC
CAAATACTGTCCTTCTAGTGTAGCCGTAGTTAGGCCACCACTTCAAGAACTCTGTAGCACCGCCTACATA
CCTCGCTCTGCTAATCCTGTTACCAGTGGCTGCTGCCAGTGGCGATAAGTCGTGTCTTACCGGGTTGGAC
TCAAGACGATAGTTACCGGATAAGGCGCAGCGGTCGGGCTGAACGGGGGGTTCGTGCACACAGCCCAGCT
TGGAGCGAACGACCTACACCGAACTGAGATACCTACAGCGTGAGCTATGAGAAAGCGCCACGCTTCCCGA
AGGGAGAAAGGCGGACAGGTATCCGGTAAGCGGCAGGGTCGGAACAGGAGAGCGCACGAGGGAGCTTCCA
GGGGGAAACGCCTGGTATCTTTATAGTCCTGTCGGGTTTCGCCACCTCTGACTTGAGCGTCGATTTTTGT
GATGCTCGTCAGGGGGGCGGAGCCTATGGAAAAACGCCAGCAACGCGGCCTTTTTACGGTTCCTGGCCTT
TTGCTGGCCTTTTGCTCACATGT
