Features (pLannotate 1.2.2; 16 found; start..end, strand, type, name):
     12..39      +  repeat_region  AAV2 ITR (fragment): inverted terminal repeat of adeno-associated virus serotype 2 inverted
     68..95      +  repeat_region  AAV2 ITR (fragment): inverted terminal repeat of adeno-associated virus serotype 2 inverted
    836..968     +  intron         chimeric intron: chimera between introns from human β-globin and immunoglobulin heavy chain genes
   1015..1941    +  CDS            ChR2(H134R): H134R mutant of an N-terminal fragment of channelrhodopsin-2 from the alga Chlamydomonas reinhardtii (Nagel et al., 2005) blue light-activated cation channel
   1957..2670    +  CDS            EGFP: EGFP is a basic (constitutively fluorescent) green fluorescent protein published in 1996, derived from Aequorea victoria. It is reported to be a rapidly-maturing weak dimer with moderate acid sensitivity.
   2780..3498    +  CDS            EGFP (fragment): the original enhanced GFP (Yang et al., 1996) mammalian codon-optimized
   3508..4096    +  misc_feature   WPRE: woodchuck hepatitis virus posttranscriptional regulatory element
   4104..4328    +  polyA_signal   bGH poly(A) signal: bovine growth hormone polyadenylation signal
   4330..4470    +  repeat_region  AAV2 ITR: inverted terminal repeat of adeno-associated virus serotype 2 inverted
   4475..4526    -  misc_feature   bom (fragment): basis of mobility region from pBR322
   4545..5000    +  rep_origin     f1 ori (sequence partly withheld): f1 bacteriophage origin of replication; arrow indicates direction of (+) strand synthesis
   5001..5050    -  misc_feature   bom (fragment): basis of mobility region from pBR322
   5152..5187    -  CDS            rop (fragment): Rop protein, which maintains plasmids at low copy number; rop
   5282..5386    +  promoter       AmpR promoter: bla
   5387..6247    +  CDS            AmpR: β-lactamase; bla; confers resistance to ampicillin, carbenicillin, and related antibiotics
   6418..7006    +  rep_origin     ori: high-copy-number ColE1/pMB1/pBR322/pUC origin of replication
>Addgene plasmid #153434 | pAAV-E11-ChR2GFP2x | addgene full sequence | sequence record 300331 | Addgene NGS Result
CCTGCAGGCAGCTGCGCGCTCGCTCGCTCACTGAGGCCGCCCGGGCGTCGGGCGACCTTTGGTCGCCCGG
CCTCAGTGAGCGAGCGAGCGCGCAGAGAGGGAGTGGCCAACTCCATCACTAGGGGTTCCTGCTAGACTGC
AGAGGGCCCGCGGCCGCACGCGTATCGATACTGTTTGAGCGGGCAGAGCAAGTGCGAAAAGATTAAAAAG
TGTTCTCCTCATCCTTTCTGCTCATATGACCAGCGCTGCAGTGTCGCGCGCCAGGCGCACGCCCGCTCGG
CCTGGCTCCGCGCCAGGGGGCGCCCGGCTCAGCGCACAGCTCAGCAGCTCAGTCCCGCCGCACCGCCAAG
CTGAGCGGGCCACATGCCCATGGGGTCCGGGCATTCAGGAGGCTCGCCCAGGACCCCGCCGCCAGGGGCC
ATCTCCTGATCTAAAGGGCCACCAGCAGAGACTGGAGCGTTCTGCCGCTGTCAAGGGCATACGGGAGGCA
GAGAGGCTCCGATCTGGGCATCTCGGACAATGTCCTCTCGCGTGGGGAAAAAATGATGCTGACCAGCCTC
CACCCCGATGTGGCCCCTGGGCTATGCACTCTGTCTCTCCACGCCTCCAGTACCCTCTTGTCTTCTGTCC
TGGATGCAAATTTATGCCGCGAAAAATCTGAATGTTAAGAACTATCGATGTTTAAACTTCCTGCAGCCCG
GGCTGGGCATAAAAGTCAGGGCAGAGCCATCTATTGCTTACATTTGCTTCTAGCCTGCAAGTCGAGGAGC
GCAGCCTTCCAGAAGCAGAGCGCGGCGCCTTAAGCTGCAGAAGTTGGTCGTGAGGCACTGGGCACGTAAG
TATCAAGGTTACAAGACAGGTTTAAGGAGACCAATAGAAACTGGGCTTGTCGAGACAGAGAAGACTCTTG
CGTTTCTGATAGGCACCTATTGGTCTTACTGACATCCACTTTGCCTTTCTCTCCACAGGTGTCCACTCCC
AGTTCAATTACAGCTCTTAAGAAAGCTAGCCACCATGGACTATGGCGGCGCTTTGTCTGCCGTCGGACGC
GAACTTTTGTTCGTTACTAATCCTGTGGTGGTGAACGGGTCCGTCCTGGTCCCTGAGGATCAATGTTACT
GTGCCGGATGGATTGAATCTCGCGGCACGAACGGCGCTCAGACCGCGTCAAATGTCCTGCAGTGGCTTGC
AGCAGGATTCAGCATTTTGCTGCTGATGTTCTATGCCTACCAAACCTGGAAATCTACATGCGGCTGGGAG
GAGATCTATGTGTGCGCCATTGAAATGGTTAAGGTGATTCTCGAGTTCTTTTTTGAGTTTAAGAATCCCT
CTATGCTCTACCTTGCCACAGGACACCGGGTGCAGTGGCTGCGCTATGCAGAGTGGCTGCTCACTTGTCC
TGTCATCCTTATCCGCCTGAGCAACCTCACCGGCCTGAGCAACGACTACAGCAGGAGAACCATGGGACTC
CTTGTCTCAGACATCGGGACTATCGTGTGGGGGGCTACCAGCGCCATGGCAACCGGCTATGTTAAAGTCA
TCTTCTTTTGTCTTGGATTGTGCTATGGCGCGAACACATTTTTTCACGCCGCCAAAGCATATATCGAGGG
TTATCATACTGTGCCAAAGGGTCGGTGCCGCCAGGTCGTGACCGGCATGGCATGGCTGTTTTTCGTGAGC
TGGGGTATGTTCCCAATTCTCTTCATTTTGGGGCCCGAAGGTTTTGGCGTCCTGAGCGTCTATGGCTCCA
CCGTAGGTCACACGATTATTGATCTGATGAGTAAAAATTGTTGGGGGTTGTTGGGACACTACCTGCGCGT
CCTGATCCACGAGCACATATTGATTCACGGAGATATCCGCAAAACCACCAAACTGAACATCGGCGGAACG
GAGATCGAGGTCGAGACTCTCGTCGAAGACGAAGCCGAGGCCGGAGCCGTGCCAGCTGCAGCCACAGTGA
GCAAGGGCGAGGAGCTGTTCACCGGGGTGGTGCCCATCCTGGTCGAGCTGGACGGCGACGTAAACGGCCA
CAAGTTCAGCGTGTCCGGCGAGGGCGAGGGCGATGCCACCTACGGCAAGCTGACCCTGAAGTTCATCTGC
ACCACCGGCAAGCTGCCCGTGCCCTGGCCCACCCTCGTGACCACCCTGACCTACGGCGTGCAGTGCTTCA
GCCGCTACCCCGACCACATGAAGCAGCACGACTTCTTCAAGTCCGCCATGCCCGAAGGCTACGTCCAGGA
GCGCACCATCTTCTTCAAGGACGACGGCAACTACAAGACCCGCGCCGAGGTGAAGTTCGAGGGCGACACC
CTGGTGAACCGCATCGAGCTGAAGGGCATCGACTTCAAGGAGGACGGCAACATCCTGGGGCACAAGCTGG
AGTACAACTACAACAGCCACAACGTCTATATCATGGCCGACAAGCAGAAGAACGGCATCAAGGTGAACTT
CAAGATCCGCCACAACATCGAGGACGGCAGCGTGCAGCTCGCCGACCACTACCAGCAGAACACCCCCATC
GGCGACGGCCCCGTGCTGCTGCCCGACAACCACTACCTGAGCACCCAGTCCGCCCTGAGCAAAGACCCCA
ACGAGAAGCGCGATCACATGGTCCTGCTGGAGTTCGTGACCGCCGCCGGGATCACTCTCGGCATGGACGA
GCTGTACAAGTCCGGAGATAACGGAAGCGGAGCCACTAACTTCTCCCTGTTGAAACAAGCAGGGGATGTC
GAAGAGAATCCCGGGCCATCTAGAATGGCCCCCAAGAAGAAGAGGAAGGTGGTGAGCAAGGGCGAGGAGC
TGTTCACCGGGGTGGTGCCCATCCTGGTCGAGCTGGACGGCGACGTAAACGGCCACAAGTTCAGCGTGTC
CGGCGAGGGCGAGGGCGATGCCACCTACGGCAAGCTGACCCTGAAGTTCATCTGCACCACCGGCAAGCTG
CCCGTGCCCTGGCCCACCCTCGTGACCACCCTGACCTACGGCGTGCAGTGCTTCAGCCGCTACCCCGACC
ACATGAAGCAGCACGACTTCTTCAAGTCCGCCATGCCCGAAGGCTACGTCCAGGAGCGCACCATCTTCTT
CAAGGACGACGGCAACTACAAGACCCGCGCCGAGGTGAAGTTCGAGGGCGACACCCTGGTGAACCGCATC
GAGCTGAAGGGCATCGACTTCAAGGAGGACGGCAACATCCTGGGGCACAAGCTGGAGTACAACTACAACA
GCCACAACGTCTATATCATGGCCGACAAGCAGAAGAACGGCATCAAGGTGAACTTCAAGATCCGCCACAA
CATCGAGGACGGCAGCGTGCAGCTCGCCGACCACTACCAGCAGAACACCCCCATCGGCGACGGCCCCGTG
CTGCTGCCCGACAACCACTACCTGAGCACCCAGTCCGCCCTGAGCAAAGACCCCAACGAGAAGCGCGATC
ACATGGTCCTGCTGGAGTTCGTGACCGCCGCCGGGATCACTCTCGGCATGGACGAGCTGTACAAGTAATG
GCGCGCCAATCAACCTCTGGATTACAAAATTTGTGAAAGATTGACTGGTATTCTTAACTATGTTGCTCCT
TTTACGCTATGTGGATACGCTGCTTTAATGCCTTTGTATCATGCTATTGCTTCCCGTATGGCTTTCATTT
TCTCCTCCTTGTATAAATCCTGGTTGCTGTCTCTTTATGAGGAGTTGTGGCCCGTTGTCAGGCAACGTGG
CGTGGTGTGCACTGTGTTTGCTGACGCAACCCCCACTGGTTGGGGCATTGCCACCACCTGTCAGCTCCTT
TCCGGGACTTTCGCTTTCCCCCTCCCTATTGCCACGGCGGAACTCATCGCCGCCTGCCTTGCCCGCTGCT
GGACAGGGGCTCGGCTGTTGGGCACTGACAATTCCGTGGTGTTGTCGGGGAAGCTGACGTCCTTTCCATG
GCTGCTCGCCTGTGTTGCCACCTGGATTCTGCGCGGGACGTCCTTCTGCTACGTCCCTTCGGCCCTCAAT
CCAGCGGACCTTCCTTCCCGCGGCCTGCTGCCGGCTCTGCGGCCTCTTCCGCGTCTTCGCCTTCGCCCTC
AGACGAGTCGGATCTCCCTTTGGGCCGCCTCCCCGCCTGGATCCTGTGCCTTCTAGTTGCCAGCCATCTG
TTGTTTGCCCCTCCCCCGTGCCTTCCTTGACCCTGGAAGGTGCCACTCCCACTGTCCTTTCCTAATAAAA
TGAGGAAATTGCATCGCATTGTCTGAGTAGGTGTCATTCTATTCTGGGGGGTGGGGTGGGGCAGGACAGC
AAGGGGGAGGATTGGGAAGACAATAGCAGGCATGCTGGGGATGCGGTGGGCTCTATGGCAGGAACCCCTA
GTGATGGAGTTGGCCACTCCCTCTCTGCGCGCTCGCTCGCTCACTGAGGCCGGGCGACCAAAGGTCGCCC
GACGCCCGGGCTTTGCCCGGGCGGCCTCAGTGAGCGAGCGAGCGCGCAGCTGCCTGCAGGGGCGCCTGAT
GCGGTATTTTCTCCTTACGCATCTGTGCGGTATTTCACACCGCATA
[95 nt withheld, positions 4527-4621]
T
[46 nt withheld, positions 4623-4668]
C
[141 nt withheld, positions 4670-4810]
CCTTTGACGTTGGAGTCCACGTTCTTT
[37 nt withheld, positions 4838-4874]
ACTCTATCTCGGGCTATTCTTTTGATTTATAAGGGATTTTGCCGATTTCGGTCTATTGGTTAAAAAATGA
GCTGATTTAACAAAAATTTAACGCGAATTTTAACAAAATATTAACGTTTACAATTTTATGGTGCACTCTC
AGTACAATCTGCTCTGATGCCGCATAGTTAAGCCAGCCCCGACACCCGCCAACACCCGCTGACGCGCCCT
GACGGGCTTGTCTGCTCCCGGCATCCGCTTACAGACAAGCTGTGACCGTCTCCGGGAGCTGCATGTGTCA
GAGGTTTTCACCGTCATCACCGAAACGCGCGAGACGAAAGGGCCTCGTGATACGCCTATTTTTATAGGTT
AATGTCATGATAATAATGGTTTCTTAGACGTCAGGTGGCACTTTTCGGGGAAATGTGCGCGGAACCCCTA
TTTGTTTATTTTTCTAAATACATTCAAATATGTATCCGCTCATGAGACAATAACCCTGATAAATGCTTCA
ATAATATTGAAAAAGGAAGAGTATGAGTATTCAACATTTCCGTGTCGCCCTTATTCCCTTTTTTGCGGCA
TTTTGCCTTCCTGTTTTTGCTCACCCAGAAACGCTGGTGAAAGTAAAAGATGCTGAAGATCAGTTGGGTG
CACGAGTGGGTTACATCGAACTGGATCTCAACAGCGGTAAGATCCTTGAGAGTTTTCGCCCCGAAGAACG
TTTTCCAATGATGAGCACTTTTAAAGTTCTGCTATGTGGCGCGGTATTATCCCGTATTGACGCCGGGCAA
GAGCAACTCGGTCGCCGCATACACTATTCTCAGAATGACTTGGTTGAGTACTCACCAGTCACAGAAAAGC
ATCTTACGGATGGCATGACAGTAAGAGAATTATGCAGTGCTGCCATAACCATGAGTGATAACACTGCGGC
CAACTTACTTCTGACAACGATCGGAGGACCGAAGGAGCTAACCGCTTTTTTGCACAACATGGGGGATCAT
GTAACTCGCCTTGATCGTTGGGAACCGGAGCTGAATGAAGCCATACCAAACGACGAGCGTGACACCACGA
TGCCTGTAGCAATGGCAACAACGTTGCGCAAACTATTAACTGGCGAACTACTTACTCTAGCTTCCCGGCA
ACAATTAATAGACTGGATGGAGGCGGATAAAGTTGCAGGACCACTTCTGCGCTCGGCCCTTCCGGCTGGC
TGGTTTATTGCTGATAAATCTGGAGCCGGTGAGCGTGGGTCTCGCGGTATCATTGCAGCACTGGGGCCAG
ATGGTAAGCCCTCCCGTATCGTAGTTATCTACACGACGGGGAGTCAGGCAACTATGGATGAACGAAATAG
ACAGATCGCTGAGATAGGTGCCTCACTGATTAAGCATTGGTAACTGTCAGACCAAGTTTACTCATATATA
CTTTAGATTGATTTAAAACTTCATTTTTAATTTAAAAGGATCTAGGTGAAGATCCTTTTTGATAATCTCA
TGACCAAAATCCCTTAACGTGAGTTTTCGTTCCACTGAGCGTCAGACCCCGTAGAAAAGATCAAAGGATC
TTCTTGAGATCCTTTTTTTCTGCGCGTAATCTGCTGCTTGCAAACAAAAAAACCACCGCTACCAGCGGTG
GTTTGTTTGCCGGATCAAGAGCTACCAACTCTTTTTCCGAAGGTAACTGGCTTCAGCAGAGCGCAGATAC
CAAATACTGTTCTTCTAGTGTAGCCGTAGTTAGGCCACCACTTCAAGAACTCTGTAGCACCGCCTACATA
CCTCGCTCTGCTAATCCTGTTACCAGTGGCTGCTGCCAGTGGCGATAAGTCGTGTCTTACCGGGTTGGAC
TCAAGACGATAGTTACCGGATAAGGCGCAGCGGTCGGGCTGAACGGGGGGTTCGTGCACACAGCCCAGCT
TGGAGCGAACGACCTACACCGAACTGAGATACCTACAGCGTGAGCTATGAGAAAGCGCCACGCTTCCCGA
AGGGAGAAAGGCGGACAGGTATCCGGTAAGCGGCAGGGTCGGAACAGGAGAGCGCACGAGGGAGCTTCCA
GGGGGAAACGCCTGGTATCTTTATAGTCCTGTCGGGTTTCGCCACCTCTGACTTGAGCGTCGATTTTTGT
GATGCTCGTCAGGGGGGCGGAGCCTATGGAAAAACGCCAGCAACGCGGCCTTTTTACGGTTCCTGGCCTT
TTGCTGGCCTTTTGCTCACATGT
